Addgene plasmid #73176: pcDNA3.1_LifeAct-iBlueberry
Purpose: Expressing iBlueberry and mCherry in mammalian cells
Depositing lab: Xiaokun Shu. Depositing organization: University of California, San Francisco (UCSF). Publication: Rational design of a monomeric and photostable far-red fluorescent protein for fluorescence imaging in vivo. Yu D, Dong Z, Gustafson WC, Ruiz-Gonzalez R, Signor L, Marzocca F, Borel F, Klassen MP, Makhijani K, Royant A, Jan YN, Weiss WA, Guo S, Shu X. Protein Sci. 2016 Feb;25(2):308-15. doi: 10.1002/pro.2843. Epub 2015 Dec 31. PubMed 26549191.
Backbone
  Vector backbone: pN1
  Vector type: Mammalian Expression
Growth in bacteria
  Bacterial resistance: Ampicillin, 100 μg/mL
  Growth temperature: 37°C
  Growth strain: DH5alpha
  Copy number: Unknown
Gene/Insert
  Gene/Insert name: LifeAct-iBlueberry
  Mutation: mutation E177Q in iBlueberry
Terms and licenses: Academic/Nonprofit Terms; Industry Terms: Not Available to Industry
How to cite: pcDNA3.1_LifeAct-iBlueberry was a gift from Xiaokun Shu (Addgene plasmid # 73176 ; http://n2t.net/addgene:73176 ; RRID:Addgene_73176)
