[The description below was written by a language model from this plasmid's Addgene catalogue record and pLannotate feature annotations shown in this document.]
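Description:
pcDNA3.1_LifeAct-iBlueberry is a 7,157-nt mammalian expression plasmid for producing the far-red fluorescent protein iBlueberry, together with mCherry, in mammalian cells. The catalogue lists the backbone as pN1, but the plasmid name and the annotated features (CMV enhancer/promoter, T7 promoter, bGH polyadenylation signal, f1 ori, an SV40-driven neo cassette and AmpR) match a pcDNA3.1-type architecture, so the backbone field and the sequence do not fully agree. In E. coli the plasmid replicates from a high-copy ColE1/pUC-type origin and is selected with ampicillin through β-lactamase. The neomycin phosphotransferase gene, flanked by the SV40 early promoter and SV40 poly(A) signal, would allow G418 selection of transfected mammalian cells.

The payload sits downstream of the CMV immediate-early enhancer and promoter and ends at the bGH poly(A) signal. The annotation tool labels the first coding region as mIFP, the monomeric bacteriophytochrome-derived infrared fluorescent protein. This presumably corresponds to iBlueberry, a related variant, which the record says carries an E177Q mutation. LifeAct, a short F-actin-binding peptide, is named in the insert but is not annotated separately; it may lie in the unannotated stretch just upstream of this coding region. An mCherry coding sequence follows after a short gap, consistent with the stated purpose of expressing both proteins. The record does not say how the two are linked, for example as a direct fusion or through a self-cleaving peptide. The construct appears suited to labelling the actin cytoskeleton with a far-red reporter, with mCherry as a red reference signal. The short HIV-1 LTR, ble, lacI and bom fragments in the table are probably backbone remnants or partial annotation matches.
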