Features (pLannotate 1.2.2; 21 found; start..end, strand, type, name):
     30..82      -  misc_feature   bom (fragment): basis of mobility region from pBR322
    237..616     +  enhancer       CMV enhancer: human cytomegalovirus immediate early enhancer
    617..820     +  promoter       CMV promoter: human cytomegalovirus (CMV) immediate early promoter
    816..849     +  LTR            5' LTR (truncated) (fragment): truncated 5' long terminal repeat (LTR) from HIV-1
    865..883     +  promoter       T7 promoter: promoter for bacteriophage T7 RNA polymerase
    982..1941    +  CDS            mIFP: naturally monomeric infrared fluorescent protein derived from a truncated bacteriophytochrome (Yu et al., 2015)
   2008..2715    +  CDS            mCherry: mCherry is a basic (constitutively fluorescent) red fluorescent protein published in 2004, derived from Discosoma sp.. It is reported to be a very rapidly-maturing monomer with low acid sensitivity.
   2756..2980    +  polyA_signal   bGH poly(A) signal: bovine growth hormone polyadenylation signal
   2984..3005    +  promoter       SV40 promoter (fragment): SV40 enhancer and early promoter
   3026..3454    +  rep_origin     f1 ori (sequence partly withheld): f1 bacteriophage origin of replication; arrow indicates direction of (+) strand synthesis
   3468..3797    +  promoter       SV40 promoter: SV40 enhancer and early promoter
   3864..4655    +  CDS            neo: KKA2_KLEPN - Also known as kan, nptII. Experimental evidence at protein level: Swiss-Prot protein existence level 1. Resistance to kanamycin, neomycin, paromomycin, ribostamycin, butirosin and gentamicin B. From Klebsiella pneumoniae.
   4679..4837    +  CDS            ble (fragment): BLE_KLEPN - Experimental evidence at protein level: Swiss-Prot protein existence level 1. Binding protein with a strong affinity to the bleomycin family of antibiotics. Binds to CL990; an antimitotic-antibiotic compound. From Klebsiella pneumoniae.
   4832..4953    +  polyA_signal   SV40 poly(A) signal: SV40 polyadenylation signal
   5026..5042    -  protein_bind   lac operator: The lac repressor binds to the lac operator to inhibit transcription in E. coli. This inhibition can be relieved by adding lactose or isopropyl-β-D-thiogalactopyranoside (IPTG). lac repressor encoded by lacI
   5050..5080    -  promoter       lac promoter: promoter for the E. coli lac operon
   5095..5116    -  protein_bind   CAP binding site: CAP binding activates transcription in the presence of cAMP. E. coli catabolite activator protein
   5129..5221    -  CDS            lacI (fragment): lac repressor; lacI; The lac repressor binds to the lac operator to inhibit transcription in E. coli. This inhibition can be relieved by adding lactose or isopropyl-β-D-thiogalactopyranoside (IPTG).
   5404..5992    -  rep_origin     ori: high-copy-number ColE1/pMB1/pBR322/pUC origin of replication
   6163..7023    -  CDS            AmpR: β-lactamase; bla; confers resistance to ampicillin, carbenicillin, and related antibiotics
   7024..7128    -  promoter       AmpR promoter: bla
>Addgene plasmid #73176 | pcDNA3.1_LifeAct-iBlueberry | addgene full sequence | sequence record 231775 | Addgene NGS Result
TCGACGGATCGGGAGATCTCCCGATCCCCTATGGTGCACTCTCAGTACAATCTGCTCTGATGCCGCATAG
TTAAGCCAGTATCTGCTCCCTGCTTGTGTGTTGGAGGTCGCTGAGTAGTGCGCGAGCAAAATTTAAGCTA
CAACAAGGCAAGGCTTGACCGACAATTGCATGAAGAATCTGCTTAGGGTTAGGCGTTTTGCGCTGCTTCG
CGATGTACGGGCCAGATATACGCGTTGACATTGATTATTGACTAGTTATTAATAGTAATCAATTACGGGG
TCATTAGTTCATAGCCCATATATGGAGTTCCGCGTTACATAACTTACGGTAAATGGCCCGCCTGGCTGAC
CGCCCAACGACCCCCGCCCATTGACGTCAATAATGACGTATGTTCCCATAGTAACGCCAATAGGGACTTT
CCATTGACGTCAATGGGTGGAGTATTTACGGTAAACTGCCCACTTGGCAGTACATCAAGTGTATCATATG
CCAAGTACGCCCCCTATTGACGTCAATGACGGTAAATGGCCCGCCTGGCATTATGCCCAGTACATGACCT
TATGGGACTTTCCTACTTGGCAGTACATCTACGTATTAGTCATCGCTATTACCATGGTGATGCGGTTTTG
GCAGTACATCAATGGGCGTGGATAGCGGTTTGACTCACGGGGATTTCCAAGTCTCCACCCCATTGACGTC
AATGGGAGTTTGTTTTGGCACCAAAATCAACGGGACTTTCCAAAATGTCGTAACAACTCCGCCCCATTGA
CGCAAATGGGCGGTAGGCGTGTACGGTGGGAGGTCTATATAAGCAGAGCTCTCTGGCTAACTAGAGAACC
CACTGCTTACTGGCTTATCGAAATTAATACGACTCACTATAGGGAGACCCAAGCTGGCTAGCGTTTAAAC
TTAAGCTTGCCACCATGGGCGTGGCCGACTTGATCAAGAAGTTCGAGTCCATCTCCAAGGAGGAGGGCAG
CATGTCGGTACCGCTGACTACCTCAGCATTCGGCCACGCGTTTCTGGCTAACTGTGAACGCGAGCAGATC
CACCTGGCGGGCTCCATTCAGCCGCACGGTATCCTGCTGGCTGTGAAAGAGCCGGACAACGTGGTGATCC
AGGCTTCTATTAACGCTGCGGAGTTCCTGAACACCAACTCTGTTGTTGGCCGTCCGCTGCGTGACCTGGG
CGGCGATCTGCCTTTGCAGATCCTGCCGCACCTGAACGGCCCGCTGCACCTGGCTCCGATGACCCTGCGT
TGTACCGTGGGTTCTCCGCCGCGTCGTGTGGACTGTACCATTCATCGTCCGTCTAACGGCGGCCTGATCG
TAGAACTGGAACCAGCAACCAAGACCACTAACATTGCGCCGGCTCTGGACGGTGCGTTTCATCGTATCAC
TTCTTCATCCTCCCTGATGGGCCTGTGTGACGAAACCGCGACTATTATCCGTGAGATTACTGGCTACGAC
CGTGTGATGGTAGTACGTTTCGATGAAGAGGGTAATGGCCAAATTCTGTCCGAACGTCGTCGTGCGGACC
TGGAAGCGTTCCTGGGTAACCGCTACCCGGCGTCTACTATTCCGCAGATCGCTCGTCGCCTGTACGAACA
TAACCGTGTTCGCCTGCTGGTAGATGTGAACTATACTCCGGTTCCGCTACAGCCGCGCATCAGCCCGCTG
AACGGTCGTGATCTGGATATGTCCCTGTCTTGCCTGCGCTCTATGTCCCCGTGCCACCAGAAATACATGC
AGGACATGGGCGTTGGCGCGACCCTGGTTTGCTCTCTGATGGTGTCTGGTCGTCTGTGGGGTCTGATCGC
TTGCCACCACTACGAACCGCGCTTCGTTCCGTTCCACATTCGCGCTGCTGGCGAAGCGCTGGCGGAAACT
TGTGCGATCCGCATCGCGACGCTGGAGAGCTTTGCACAGTCTCAGTCCAAAGGATCCGAGGGCAGAGGAA
GTCTGCTAACATGCGGTGACGTCGAGGAGAATCCTGGCCCAGAATTCATGGTGAGCAAGGGCGAGGAGGA
TAACATGGCCATCATCAAGGAGTTCATGCGCTTCAAGGTGCACATGGAGGGCTCCGTGAACGGCCACGAG
TTCGAGATCGAGGGCGAGGGCGAGGGCCGCCCCTACGAGGGCACCCAGACCGCCAAGCTGAAGGTGACCA
AGGGTGGCCCCCTGCCCTTCGCCTGGGACATCCTGTCCCCTCAGTTCATGTACGGCTCCAAGGCCTACGT
GAAGCACCCCGCCGACATCCCCGACTACTTGAAGCTGTCCTTCCCCGAGGGCTTCAAGTGGGAGCGCGTG
ATGAACTTCGAGGACGGCGGCGTGGTGACCGTGACCCAGGACTCCTCCCTGCAGGACGGCGAGTTCATCT
ACAAGGTGAAGCTGCGCGGCACCAACTTCCCCTCCGACGGCCCCGTAATGCAGAAGAAGACCATGGGCTG
GGAGGCCTCCTCCGAGCGGATGTACCCCGAGGACGGCGCCCTGAAGGGCGAGATCAAGCAGAGGCTGAAG
CTGAAGGACGGCGGCCACTACGACGCTGAGGTCAAGACCACCTACAAGGCCAAGAAGCCCGTGCAGCTGC
CCGGCGCCTACAACGTCAACATCAAGTTGGACATCACCTCCCACAACGAGGACTACACCATCGTGGAACA
GTACGAACGCGCCGAGGGCCGCCACTCCACCGGCGGCATGGACGAGCTGTACAAGTAATCTAGAGGGCCC
GTTTAAACCCGCTGATCAGCCTCGACTGTGCCTTCTAGTTGCCAGCCATCTGTTGTTTGCCCCTCCCCCG
TGCCTTCCTTGACCCTGGAAGGTGCCACTCCCACTGTCCTTTCCTAATAAAATGAGGAAATTGCATCGCA
TTGTCTGAGTAGGTGTCATTCTATTCTGGGGGGTGGGGTGGGGCAGGACAGCAAGGGGGAGGATTGGGAA
GACAATAGCAGGCATGCTGGGGATGCGGTGGGCTCTATGGCTTCTGAGGCGGAAAGAACCAGCTGGGGCT
CTAGGGGGTATCCCC
[124 nt withheld, positions 3026-3149]
C
[91 nt withheld, positions 3151-3241]
A
[49 nt withheld, positions 3243-3291]
CCTTTGACGTTGGAGTCCACGTTCTTT
[37 nt withheld, positions 3319-3355]
ACCCTATCTCGGTCTATTCTTTTGATTTATAAGGGATTTTGCCGATTTCGGCCTATTGGTTAAAAAATGA
GCTGATTTAACAAAAATTTAACGCGAATTAATTCTGTGGAATGTGTGTCAGTTAGGGTGTGGAAAGTCCC
CAGGCTCCCCAGCAGGCAGAAGTATGCAAAGCATGCATCTCAATTAGTCAGCAACCAGGTGTGGAAAGTC
CCCAGGCTCCCCAGCAGGCAGAAGTATGCAAAGCATGCATCTCAATTAGTCAGCAACCATAGTCCCGCCC
CTAACTCCGCCCATCCCGCCCCTAACTCCGCCCAGTTCCGCCCATTCTCCGCCCCATGGCTGACTAATTT
TTTTTATTTATGCAGAGGCCGAGGCCGCCTCTGCCTCTGAGCTATTCCAGAAGTAGTGAGGAGGCTTTTT
TGGAGGCCTAGGCTTTTGCAAAAAGCTCCCGGGAGCTTGTATATCCATTTTCGGATCTGATCAAGAGACA
GGATGAGGATCGTTTCGCATGATTGAACAAGATGGATTGCACGCAGGTTCTCCGGCCGCTTGGGTGGAGA
GGCTATTCGGCTATGACTGGGCACAACAGACAATCGGCTGCTCTGATGCCGCCGTGTTCCGGCTGTCAGC
GCAGGGGCGCCCGGTTCTTTTTGTCAAGACCGACCTGTCCGGTGCCCTGAATGAACTGCAGGACGAGGCA
GCGCGGCTATCGTGGCTGGCCACGACGGGCGTTCCTTGCGCAGCTGTGCTCGACGTTGTCACTGAAGCGG
GAAGGGACTGGCTGCTATTGGGCGAAGTGCCGGGGCAGGATCTCCTGTCATCTCACCTTGCTCCTGCCGA
GAAAGTATCCATCATGGCTGATGCAATGCGGCGGCTGCATACGCTTGATCCGGCTACCTGCCCATTCGAC
CACCAAGCGAAACATCGCATCGAGCGAGCACGTACTCGGATGGAAGCCGGTCTTGTCGATCAGGATGATC
TGGACGAAGAGCATCAGGGGCTCGCGCCAGCCGAACTGTTCGCCAGGCTCAAGGCGCGCATGCCCGACGG
CGAGGATCTCGTCGTGACCCATGGCGATGCCTGCTTGCCGAATATCATGGTGGAAAATGGCCGCTTTTCT
GGATTCATCGACTGTGGCCGGCTGGGTGTGGCGGACCGCTATCAGGACATAGCGTTGGCTACCCGTGATA
TTGCTGAAGAGCTTGGCGGCGAATGGGCTGACCGCTTCCTCGTGCTTTACGGTATCGCCGCTCCCGATTC
GCAGCGCATCGCCTTCTATCGCCTTCTTGACGAGTTCTTCTGAGCGGGACTCTGGGGTTCGAAATGACCG
ACCAAGCGACGCCCAACCTGCCATCACGAGATTTCGATTCCACCGCCGCCTTCTATGAAAGGTTGGGCTT
CGGAATCGTTTTCCGGGACGCCGGCTGGATGATCCTCCAGCGCGGGGATCTCATGCTGGAGTTCTTCGCC
CACCCCAACTTGTTTATTGCAGCTTATAATGGTTACAAATAAAGCAATAGCATCACAAATTTCACAAATA
AAGCATTTTTTTCACTGCATTCTAGTTGTGGTTTGTCCAAACTCATCAATGTATCTTATCATGTCTGTAT
ACCGTCGACCTCTAGCTAGAGCTTGGCGTAATCATGGTCATAGCTGTTTCCTGTGTGAAATTGTTATCCG
CTCACAATTCCACACAACATACGAGCCGGAAGCATAAAGTGTAAAGCCTGGGGTGCCTAATGAGTGAGCT
AACTCACATTAATTGCGTTGCGCTCACTGCCCGCTTTCCAGTCGGGAAACCTGTCGTGCCAGCTGCATTA
ATGAATCGGCCAACGCGCGGGGAGAGGCGGTTTGCGTATTGGGCGCTCTTCCGCTTCCTCGCTCACTGAC
TCGCTGCGCTCGGTCGTTCGGCTGCGGCGAGCGGTATCAGCTCACTCAAAGGCGGTAATACGGTTATCCA
CAGAATCAGGGGATAACGCAGGAAAGAACATGTGAGCAAAAGGCCAGCAAAAGGCCAGGAACCGTAAAAA
GGCCGCGTTGCTGGCGTTTTTCCATAGGCTCCGCCCCCCTGACGAGCATCACAAAAATCGACGCTCAAGT
CAGAGGTGGCGAAACCCGACAGGACTATAAAGATACCAGGCGTTTCCCCCTGGAAGCTCCCTCGTGCGCT
CTCCTGTTCCGACCCTGCCGCTTACCGGATACCTGTCCGCCTTTCTCCCTTCGGGAAGCGTGGCGCTTTC
TCATAGCTCACGCTGTAGGTATCTCAGTTCGGTGTAGGTCGTTCGCTCCAAGCTGGGCTGTGTGCACGAA
CCCCCCGTTCAGCCCGACCGCTGCGCCTTATCCGGTAACTATCGTCTTGAGTCCAACCCGGTAAGACACG
ACTTATCGCCACTGGCAGCAGCCACTGGTAACAGGATTAGCAGAGCGAGGTATGTAGGCGGTGCTACAGA
GTTCTTGAAGTGGTGGCCTAACTACGGCTACACTAGAAGAACAGTATTTGGTATCTGCGCTCTGCTGAAG
CCAGTTACCTTCGGAAAAAGAGTTGGTAGCTCTTGATCCGGCAAACAAACCACCGCTGGTAGCGGTGGTT
TTTTTGTTTGCAAGCAGCAGATTACGCGCAGAAAAAAAGGATCTCAAGAAGATCCTTTGATCTTTTCTAC
GGGGTCTGACGCTCAGTGGAACGAAAACTCACGTTAAGGGATTTTGGTCATGAGATTATCAAAAAGGATC
TTCACCTAGATCCTTTTAAATTAAAAATGAAGTTTTAAATCAATCTAAAGTATATATGAGTAAACTTGGT
CTGACAGTTACCAATGCTTAATCAGTGAGGCACCTATCTCAGCGATCTGTCTATTTCGTTCATCCATAGT
TGCCTGACTCCCCGTCGTGTAGATAACTACGATACGGGAGGGCTTACCATCTGGCCCCAGTGCTGCAATG
ATACCGCGAGACCCACGCTCACCGGCTCCAGATTTATCAGCAATAAACCAGCCAGCCGGAAGGGCCGAGC
GCAGAAGTGGTCCTGCAACTTTATCCGCCTCCATCCAGTCTATTAATTGTTGCCGGGAAGCTAGAGTAAG
TAGTTCGCCAGTTAATAGTTTGCGCAACGTTGTTGCCATTGCTACAGGCATCGTGGTGTCACGCTCGTCG
TTTGGTATGGCTTCATTCAGCTCCGGTTCCCAACGATCAAGGCGAGTTACATGATCCCCCATGTTGTGCA
AAAAAGCGGTTAGCTCCTTCGGTCCTCCGATCGTTGTCAGAAGTAAGTTGGCCGCAGTGTTATCACTCAT
GGTTATGGCAGCACTGCATAATTCTCTTACTGTCATGCCATCCGTAAGATGCTTTTCTGTGACTGGTGAG
TACTCAACCAAGTCATTCTGAGAATAGTGTATGCGGCGACCGAGTTGCTCTTGCCCGGCGTCAATACGGG
ATAATACCGCGCCACATAGCAGAACTTTAAAAGTGCTCATCATTGGAAAACGTTCTTCGGGGCGAAAACT
CTCAAGGATCTTACCGCTGTTGAGATCCAGTTCGATGTAACCCACTCGTGCACCCAACTGATCTTCAGCA
TCTTTTACTTTCACCAGCGTTTCTGGGTGAGCAAAAACAGGAAGGCAAAATGCCGCAAAAAAGGGAATAA
GGGCGACACGGAAATGTTGAATACTCATACTCTTCCTTTTTCAATATTATTGAAGCATTTATCAGGGTTA
TTGTCTCATGAGCGGATACATATTTGAATGTATTTAGAAAAATAAACAAATAGGGGTTCCGCGCACATTT
CCCCGAAAAGTGCCACCTGACG
