>Addgene plasmid #73176 | pcDNA3.1_LifeAct-iBlueberry | depositor partial sequence | sequence record 137979 | LifeAct-iBlueberry
ATGGGCGTGGCCGACTTGATCAAGAAGTTCGAGTCCATCTCCAAGGAGGAGGGCAGCATGTCGGTACCGC
TGACTACCTCAGCATTCGGCCACGCGTTTCTGGCTAACTGTGAACGCGAGCAGATCCACCTGGCGGGCTC
CATTCAGCCGCACGGTATCCTGCTGGCTGTGAAAGAGCCGGACAACGTGGTGATCCAGGCTTCTATTAAC
GCTGCGGAGTTCCTGAACACCAACTCTGTTGTTGGCCGTCCGCTGCGTGACCTGGGCGGCGATCTGCCTT
TGCAGATCCTGCCGCACCTGAACGGCCCGCTGCACCTGGCTCCGATGACCCTGCGTTGTACCGTGGGTTC
TCCGCCGCGTCGTGTGGACTGTACCATTCATCGTCCGTCTAACGGCGGCCTGATCGTAGAACTGGAACCA
GCAACCAAGACCACTAACATTGCGCCGGCTCTGGACGGTGCGTTTCATCGTATCACTTCTTCATCCTCCC
TGATGGGCCTGTGTGACGAAACCGCGACTATTATCCGTGAGATTACTGGCTACGACCGTGTGATGGTAGT
ACGTTTCGATGAAGAGGGTAATGGCGAAATTCTGTCCGAACGTCGTCGTGCGGACCTGGAAGCGTTCCTG
GGTAACCGCTACCCGGCGTCTACTATTCCGCAGATCGCTCGTCGCCTGTACGAACATAACCGTGTTCGCC
TGCTGGTAGATGTGAACTATACTCCGGTTCCGCTACAGCCGCGCATCAGCCCGCTGAACGGTCGTGATCT
GGATATGTCCCTGTCTTGCCTGCGCTCTATGTCCCCGTGCCACCAGAAATACATGCAGGACATGGGCGTT
GGCGCGACCCTGGTTTGCTCTCTGATGGTGTCTGGTCGTCTGTGGGGTCTGATCGCTTGCCACCACTACG
AACCGCGCTTCGTTCCGTTCCACATTCGCGCTGCTGGCGAAGCGCTGGCGGAAACTTGTGCGATCCGCAT
CGCGACGCTGGAGAGCTTTGCACAGTCTCAGTCCAAA
