>Addgene plasmid #73176 | pcDNA3.1_LifeAct-iBlueberry | addgene partial sequence | sequence record 141896 | mIFP-R 5'-GGTGTTCAGGAACTCCGCAG-3'
TCCGGCTCTTTCACAGCCAGCAGGATACCGTGCGGCTGAATGGAGCCCGCCAGGTGGATCTGCTCGCGTT
CACAGTTAGCCAGAAACGCGTGGCCGAATGCTGAGGTAGTCAGCGGTACCGACATGCTGCCCTCCTCCTT
GGAGATGGACTCGAACTTCTTGATCAAGTCGGCCACGCCCATGGTGGCAAGCTTAAGTTTAAACGCTAGC
CAGCTTGGGTCTCCCTATAGTGAGTCGTATTAATTTCGATAAGCCAGTAAGCAGTGGGTTCTCTAGTTAG
CCAGAGAGCTCTGCTTATATAGACCTCCCACCGTACACGCCTACCGCCCATTTGCGTCAATGGGGCGGAG
TTGTTACGACATTTTGGAAAGTCCCGTTGATTTTGGTGCCAAAACAAACTCCCATTGACGTCAATGGGGT
GGAGACTTGGAAATCCCCGTGAGTCAAACCGCTATCCACGCCCATTGATGTACTGCCAAAACCGCATCAC
CATGGTAATAGCGATGACTAATACGTAGATGTACTGCCAAGTAGGAAAGTCCCATAAGGTCATGTACTGG
GCATAATGCCAGGCGGGCCATTTACCGTCATTGACGTCAATAGGGGGCGTACTTGGCATATGATACACTT
GATGTACTGCCAAGTGGGCAGTTTACCGTAAATACTCCACCCATTGACGTCAATGGAAAGTCCCTATTGG
CGTTACTATGGGAACATACGTCATTATTGACGTCAATGGGCGGGGGTCGTTGGGCGGTCAGCCAGGCGGG
CCATTTACCGTAAGTTATGTAACGCGGAACTCCATATATGGGCTATGAACTAATGACCCCGTAATTGATT
ACTATTAATAACTAGTCAATAATCAATGTCAACGCGTATATCTGGCCCGTACATCGCGAAGCAGCGCAAA
ACGCCTAACCCTAAGCAGAT
