>Addgene plasmid #73176 | pcDNA3.1_LifeAct-iBlueberry | addgene partial sequence | sequence record 142193 | mIFP-F 5'-TGTCTTGCCTGCGCTCTATG-3'
GGGCGTTGGCGCGACCCTGGTTTGCTCTCTGATGGTGTCTGGTCGTCTGTGGGGTCTGATCGCTTGCCAC
CACTACGAACCGCGCTTCGTTCCGTTCCACATTCGCGCTGCTGGCGAAGCGCTGGCGGAAACTTGTGCGA
TCCGCATCGCGACGCTGGAGAGCTTTGCACAGTCTCAGTCCAAAGGATCCGAGGGCAGAGGAAGTCTGCT
AACATGCGGTGACGTCGAGGAGAATCCTGGCCCAGAATTCATGGTGAGCAAGGGCGAGGAGGATAACATG
GCCATCATCAAGGAGTTCATGCGCTTCAAGGTGCACATGGAGGGCTCCGTGAACGGCCACGAGTTCGAGA
TCGAGGGCGAGGGCGAGGGCCGCCCCTACGAGGGCACCCAGACCGCCAAGCTGAAGGTGACCAAGGGTGG
CCCCCTGCCCTTCGCCTGGGACATCCTGTCCCCTCAGTTCATGTACGGCTCCAAGGCCTACGTGAAGCAC
CCCGCCGACATCCCCGACTACTTGAAGCTGTCCTTCCCCGAGGGCTTCAAGTGGGAGCGCGTGATGAACT
TCGAGGACGGCGGCGTGGTGACCGTGACCCAGGACTCCTCCCTGCAGGACGGCGAGTTCATCTACAAGGT
GAAGCTGCGCGGCACCAACTTCCCCTCCGACGGCCCCGTAATGCAGAAGAAGACCATGGGCTGGGAGGCC
TCCTCCGAGCGGATGTACCCCGAGGACGGCGCCCTGAAGGGCGAGATCAAGCAGAGGCTGAAGCTGAAGG
ACGGCGGCCACTACGACGCTGAGGTCAAGACCACCTACAAGGCCAAGAAGCCCGTGCAGCTGCCCGGCGC
CTACAACGTCAACATCAAGTTGGACATCACCTCCCACAACGAGGACTACACCATCGTGGAACAGTACGAA
CGCGCCGAGGGCCGCCACTCCACCGGCGGCATGGACGAGCTGTACAAGTAATCTAGAGGGCCCGTTTAAA
CCCGCTGATCAGCCTCGACTGTGCCTTCTAGTTGCCAGCCATCTGTTGTTTGCCCCTCCCCCGTGCCTTC
CTTGACCCTGGAAGGTGCCACT
